>Addgene plasmid #238558 | WDR5-NanoLuc Fusion Vector | addgene full sequence | sequence record 481968 | Addgene NGS Result
GGCTCCGGTGCCCGTCAGTGGGCAGAGCGCACATCGCCCACAGTCCCCGAGAAGTTGGGGGGAGGGGTCG
GCAATTGAACCGGTGCCTAGAGAAGGTGGCGCGGGGTAAACTGGGAAAGTGATGTCGTGTACTGGCTCCG
CCTTTTTCCCGAGGGTGGGGGAGAACCGTATATAAGTGCAGTAGTCGCCGTGAACGTTCTTTTTCGCAAC
GGGTTTGCCGCCAGAACACAGGTAAGTGCCGTGTGTGGTTCCCGCGGGCCTGGCCTCTTTACGGGTTATG
GCCCTTGCGTGCCTTGAATTACTTCCACCTGGCTGCAGTACGTGATTCTTGATCCCGAGCTTCGGGTTGG
AAGTGGGTGGGAGAGTTCGAGGCCTTGCGCTTAAGGAGCCCCTTCGCCTCGTGCTTGAGTTGAGGCCTGG
CCTGGGCGCTGGGGCCGCCGCGTGCGAATCTGGTGGCACCTTCGCGCCTGTCTCGCTGCTTTCGATAAGT
CTCTAGCCATTTAAAATTTTTGATGACCTGCTGCGACGCTTTTTTTCTGGCAAGATAGTCTTGTAAATGC
GGGCCAAGATCTGCACACTGGTATTTCGGTTTTTGGGGCCGCGGGCGGCGACGGGGCCCGTGCGTCCCAG
CGCACATGTTCGGCGAGGCGGGGCCTGCGAGCGCGGCCACCGAGAATCGGACGGGGGTAGTCTCAAGCTG
GCCGGCCTGCTCTGGTGCCTGGCCTCGCGCCGCCGTGTATCGCCCCGCCCTGGGCGGCAAGGCTGGCCCG
GTCGGCACCAGTTGCGTGAGCGGAAAGATGGCCGCTTCCCGGCCCTGCTGCAGGCAGCTCAAAATGGAGG
ACGCGGCGCTCGGGAGAGCGGGCGGGTGAGTCACCCACACAAAGGAAAAGGGCCTTTCCGTCCTCAGCCG
TCGCTTCATGTGACTCCACGGAGTACCGGGCGCCGTCCAGGCACCTCGATTAGTTCTCGAGCTTTTGGAG
TACGTCGTCTTTAGGTTGGGGGGAGGGGTTTTATGCGATGGAGTTTCCCCACACTGAGTGGGTGGAGACT
GAAGTTAGGCCAGCTTGGCACTTGATGTAATTCTCCTTGGAATTTGCCCTTTTTGAGTTTGGATCTTGGT
TCATTCTCAAGCCTCAGACAGTGGTTCAAAGTTTTTTTCTTCCATTTCAGGTGTCGTGAAAGCCGAATTC
TGCAGATATCCATCACACTGTCGAGCATGCATCTAGTCCAGTGTGGTGGAATTCGGCTTCGTGGGGACGC
CGTACAGGGACGTGCACCTCTCCCGCTGCACCGCCTCCAGCGTCGCCGCCGGCTCGAAGGACGGGGCCGG
GATGACGATGCAGGCGGCGTGGGAGGTGGCGCCCAAGTTGCCCATGACCATGCCGAAGCAGTGGTAGAAG
GGCACCGGCAGACACACCCGGTCCTGCTCCGTGTAGCCGACCGTGCGGCCCACCCAGTAGCCGTTGTTGA
GGATGTTGTGGTGGGAGAGCGTGGCGCCCTTGGGGAAGCCGGTGTGCCGGAGGTGTACTGGATGTTGACC
GGGAATCGATGCCACCATGATTGAACAAGATGGATTGCACGCAGGTTCTCCGGCCGCTTGGGTGGAGAGG
CTATTCGGCTATGACTGGGCACAACAGACAATCGGCTGCTCTGATGCCGCCGTGTTCCGGCTGTCAGCGC
AGGGGCGCCCGGTTCTTTTTGTCAAGACCGACCTGTCCGGTGCCCTGAATGAACTGCAGGACGAGGCAGC
GCGGCTATCGTGGCTGGCCACGACGGGCGTTCCTTGCGCAGCTGTGCTCGACGTTGTCACTGAAGCGGGA
AGGGACTGGCTGCTATTGGGCGAAGTGCCGGGGCAGGATCTCCTGTCATCTCACCTTGCTCCTGCCGAGA
AAGTATCCATCATGGCTGATGCAATGCGGCGGCTGCATACGCTTGATCCGGCTACCTGCCCATTCGACCA
CCAAGCGAAACATCGCATCGAGCGAGCACGTACTCGGATGGAAGCCGGTCTTGTCGATCAGGATGATCTG
GACGAAGAGCATCAGGGGCTCGCGCCAGCCGAACTGTTCGCCAGGCTCAAGGCGCGCATGCCCGACGGCG
AGGATCTCGTCGTGACCCACGGCGATGCCTGCTTGCCGAATATCATGGTGGAAAATGGCCGCTTTTCTGG
ATTCATCGACTGTGGCCGGCTGGGTGTGGCGGACCGCTATCAGGACATAGCGTTGGCTACCCGTGATATT
GCTGAAGAGCTTGGCGGCGAATGGGCTGACCGCTTCCTCGTGCTTTACGGTATCGCCGCTCCCGATTCGC
AGCGCATCGCCTTCTATCGCCTTCTTGACGAGTTCTTCTGAACTCTAGCCATCACGATGGCCGCAATAAA
ATATCTTTATTTTCATTACATCTGTGTGTTGGTTTTTTGTGTGACGATTCCGGACTATAAAAGGATCTAG
GTGAAGATCCTTTTTGATAATCTCATGACCAAAATCCCTTAACGTGAGTTTTCGTTCCACTGAGCGTCAG
ACCCCGTAGAAAAGATCAAAGGATCTTCTTGAAATCCTTTTTTTCTGCGCGTAATCTGCTGCTTGCAAAC
AAAAAAACCACCGCTACCAGCGGTGGTTTGTTTGCCGGATCAAGAGCTACCAACTCTTTTTCCGAAGGTA
ACTGGCTTCAGCAGAGCGCAGATACCAAATACTGTCCTTCTAGTGTAGCCGTAGTTAGGCCACCACTTCA
AGAACTCTGTAGCACCGCCTACATACCTCGCTCTGCTAATCCTGTTACCAGTGGCTGCTGCCAGTGGCGA
TAAGTCGTGTCTTACCGGGTTGGACTCAAGACGATAGTTACCGGATAAGGCGCAGCGGTCGGGCTGAACG
GGGGGTTCGTGCACACAGCCCAGCTTGGAGCGAACGACCTACACCGAACTGAGATACCTACAGCGTGAGC
TATGAGAAAGCGCCACGCTTCCCGAAGGGAGAAAGGCGGACAGGTATCCGGTAAGCGGCAGGGTCGGAAC
AGGAGAGCGCACGAGGGAGCTTCCAGGGGGAAACGCCTGGTATCTTTATAGTCCTGTCGGGTTTCGCCAC
CTCTGACTTGAGCGTCGATTTTTGTGATGCTCGTCAGGGGGGCGGAGCCTATGGAAAAACGCCAGCAACG
CGGCCTTTTTACGGTTCCTGGCCTTTTGCTGGCCTTTTGCTCACATGTTCTTTCCTGCGTTATCCCCTGA
TTCTGTGGATAACCGTATTACCGCCTTTGAGTGAGCTGATACCGGTTGGGCGTCGCTTGGTCGGTCATTT
CGAACCCCAGAGTCCCGCTTACGCCCCGCCCTGCCACTCATCGCAGTACTGTTGTAATTCATTAAGCATT
CTGCCGACATGGAAGCCATCACAGACGGCATGATGAACCTGAATCGCCAGCGGCATCAGCACCTTGTCGC
CTTGCGTATAATATTTGCCCATAGTGAAAACGGGGGCGAAGAAGTTGTCCATATTGGCCACGTTTAAATC
AAAACTGGTGAAACTCACCCAGGGATTGGCTGAGACGAAAAACATATTCTCAATAAACCCTTTAGGGAAA
TAGGCCAGGTTTTCACCGTAACACGCCACATCTTGCGAATATATGTGTAGAAACTGCCGGAAATCGTCGT
GGTATTCACTCCAGAGCGATGAAAACGTTTCAGTTTGCTCATGGAAAACGGTGTAACAAGGGTGAACACT
ATCCCATATCACCAGCTCACCGTCTTTCATTGCCATACGGAATTCCGGATGAGCATTCATCAGGCGGGCA
AGAATGTGAATAAAGGCCGGATAAAACTTGTGCTTATTTTTCTTTACGGTCTTTAAAAAGGCCGTAATAT
CCAGCTGAACGGTCTGGTTATAGGTACATTGAGCAACTGACTGAAATGCCTCAAAATGTTCTTTACGATG
CCATTGGGATATATCAACGGTGGTATATCCAGTGATTTTTTTCTCCATGATCTGCCTCCTGGGTTTAGTT
CCTCACCTTGTCGTATTATACTATGCCGATATACTATGCCGATGATTAATTGTCAACAGTATTAGAATTC
GATTTGACCTCCCACCGTACACGCCTACCGCCCATTTGCGTCAACGGGGCGGGGTTATTACGACATTTTG
GAAAGTCCCGTTGATTTTGGTGCCAAAACAAACTCCCATTGACGTCAATGGGGTGGAGACTTGGAAATCC
CCGTGAGTCAAACCGCTATCCACGCCCATTGGTGTACTGCCAAAACCGCATCACCATGGTAATAGCGATG
ACTAATACGTAGATGTACTGCCAAGTAGGAAAGTCCCGTAAGGTCATGTACTGGGCATAATGCCAGGCGG
GCCATTTACCGTCATTGACGTCAATAGGGGGCGGACTTGGCATATGATACACTTGATGTACTGCCAAGTG
GGCAGTTTACCGTAAATACTCCACCCATTGACGTCAATGGAAAGTCCCTATTGGCGTTACTATGGGAACA
TACGTCATTATTGACGTCAATGGGCGGGGGTCGTTGGGCGGTCAGCCAGGCGGGCCATTTACCGTAAGTT
ATGTAACGCGGAACTCCATATATGGGCTATGAACTAATGACCCCGTAATTGATTACTATTAATAACTAGT
GGCGCGCCAGGGAGGCCTATATAAGCAGAGCTGGTTTAGTGAACCGTCAGATCGCCCATTTAGGTGACAC
TATAGAATACAAGCTACTTGTTCTTTTTGCAGCTAGCGATCGCCATGGCGACGGAGGAGAAGAAGCCCGA
GACCGAGGCCGCCAGAGCACAGCCAACCCCTTCGTCATCCGCCACTCAGAGCAAGCCTACACCTGTGAAG
CCAAACTATGCTCTAAAGTTCACCCTTGCTGGCCACACCAAAGCAGTGTCCTCCGTGAAATTCAGCCCGA
ATGGAGAGTGGCTGGCAAGTTCATCTGCTGATAAACTTATTAAAATTTGGGGCGCGTATGATGGGAAATT
TGAGAAAACCATATCTGGTCACAAGCTGGGAATATCCGATGTAGCCTGGTCGTCAGATTCTAACCTTCTT
GTTTCTGCCTCAGATGACAAAACCTTGAAGATATGGGACGTGAGCTCGGGCAAGTGTCTGAAAACCCTGA
AGGGACACAGTAATTATGTCTTTTGCTGCAACTTCAATCCCCAGTCCAACCTTATTGTCTCAGGATCCTT
TGACGAAAGCGTGAGGATATGGGATGTGAAAACAGGGAAGTGCCTCAAGACTTTGCCAGCTCACTCGGAT
CCAGTCTCGGCCGTTCATTTTAATCGTGATGGATCCTTGATAGTTTCAAGTAGCTATGATGGTCTCTGTC
GCATCTGGGACACCGCCTCAGGCCAGTGCCTGAAGACGCTCATCGATGACGACAACCCCCCCGTGTCTTT
TGTGAAGTTCTCCCCGAACGGCAAATACATCCTGGCCGCCACGCTGGACAACACTCTGAAGCTCTGGGAC
TACAGCAAGGGGAAGTGCCTGAAGACGTACACTGGCCACAAGAATGAGAAATACTGCATATTTGCCAATT
TCTCTGTTACTGGTGGGAAGTGGATTGTGTCTGGCTCAGAGGATAACCTTGTTTACATCTGGAACCTTCA
GACGAAAGAGATTGTACAGAAACTACAAGGCCACACAGATGTCGTGATCTCAACAGCTTGTCACCCAACA
GAAAACATCATCGCCTCTGCTGCGCTAGAAAATGACAAAACAATTAAACTGTGGAAGAGTGACTGCGTTT
CTCTCGGCTCGAGCGGCGTCTTCACACTCGAAGATTTCGTTGGGGACTGGCGACAGACAGCCGGCTACAA
CCTGGACCAAGTCCTTGAACAGGGAGGTGTGTCCAGTTTGTTTCAGAATCTCGGGGTGTCCGTAACTCCG
ATCCAAAGGATTGTCCTGAGCGGTGAAAATGGGCTGAAGATCGACATCCATGTCATCATCCCGTATGAAG
GTCTGAGCGGCGACCAAATGGGCCAGATCGAAAAAATTTTTAAGGTGGTGTACCCTGTGGATGATCATCA
CTTTAAGGTGATCCTGCACTATGGCACACTGGTAATCGACGGGGTTACGCCGAACATGATCGACTATTTC
GGACGGCCGTATGAAGGCATCGCCGTGTTCGACGGCAAAAAGATCACTGTAACAGGGACCCTGTGGAACG
GCAACAAAATTATCGACGAGCGCCTGATCAACCCCGACGGCTCCCTGCTGTTCCGAGTAACCATCAACGG
AGTGACCGGCTGGCGGCTGTGCGAACGCATTCTGGCGTAAGGCCGCGACTCTAGAAACACCTAGGCTCTC
GTACGAAGTCAGCTGATAACGTCGACGTATTGCGGCCGCGGATCATAATCAGCCATACCACATTTGTAGA
GGTTTTACTTGCTTTAAAAAACCTCCCACACCTCCCCCTGAACCTGAAACATAAAATGAATGCAATTGTT
GTTGTTAACTTGTTTATTGCAGCTTATAATGGTTACAAATAAAGCAATAGCATCACAAATTTCACAAATA
AAGCATTTTTTTCACTGCCGACGTCACGCGTCTT
Features (pLannotate 1.2.2; 16 found; start..end, strand, type, name):
     20..231     +  promoter       EF-1α core promoter: core promoter for human elongation factor EF-1α
    232..341     +  intron         EF-1α intron A (fragment): intron upstream of the start codon of human EF-1α
    967..1170    +  intron         EF-1α intron A: truncated intron upstream of the start codon of human EF-1α
   1557..2348    +  CDS            neo: KKA2_KLEPN - Also known as kan, nptII. Experimental evidence at protein level: Swiss-Prot protein existence level 1. Resistance to kanamycin, neomycin, paromomycin, ribostamycin, butirosin and gentamicin B. From Klebsiella pneumoniae.
   2375..2423    +  polyA_signal   poly(A) signal: synthetic polyadenylation signal
   2549..3137    +  rep_origin     ori: high-copy-number ColE1/pMB1/pBR322/pUC origin of replication
   3312..3968    -  CDS            cat: CAT_ECOLX - Experimental evidence at protein level: Swiss-Prot protein existence level 1. This enzyme is an effector of chloramphenicol resistance in bacteria. From Escherichia coli. This protein is used as a marker in many commonly used cloning vectors, such as pACYC184.
   4000..4047    -  promoter       EM7 promoter: synthetic bacterial promoter&nbsp
   4066..4253    -  promoter       CMV promoter (fragment): human cytomegalovirus (CMV) immediate early promoter
   4255..4620    -  enhancer       CMV enhancer: human cytomegalovirus immediate early enhancer
   4630..4652    +  promoter       minimal CMV promoter (fragment): human cytomegalovirus (CMV) immediate early promoter
   4678..4696    +  promoter       SP6 promoter: promoter for bacteriophage SP6 RNA polymerase
   4735..5736    +  CDS            WDR5: WDR5_HUMAN - Also known as BIG3. Experimental evidence at protein level: Swiss-Prot protein existence level 1. Contributes to histone modification (PubMed:19131338, PubMed:19556245, PubMed:19103755, PubMed:20018852, PubMed:16600877, PubMed:16829960). May position the N-terminus of histone H3 for efficient trimethylation at 'Lys-4' (PubMed:16829960). As part of the MLL1/MLL complex it is involved in methylation and dimethylation at 'Lys-4' of histone H3 (PubMed:19556245). H3 'Lys-4' methylation represents a specific tag for epigenetic transcriptional activation (PubMed:18840606). As part of the
   5758..6270    +  CDS            Nluc: NanoLuc® luciferase human codon-optimized
   6341..6424    +  CDS            large T antigen (fragment): large T antigen from SV40 (simian virus 40)
   6447..6528    +  polyA_signal   SV40 poly(A) signal: SV40 polyadenylation signal
