>Addgene plasmid #238558 | WDR5-NanoLuc Fusion Vector | analyzer sequence | sequence record 475033
GGCTCCGGTGCCCGTCAGTGGGCAGAGCGCACATCGCCCACAGTCCCCGAGAAGTTGGGGGGAGGGGTCG
GCAATTGAACCGGTGCCTAGAGAAGGTGGCGCGGGGTAAACTGGGAAAGTGATGTCGTGTACTGGCTCCG
CCTTTTTCCCGAGGGTGGGGGAGAACCGTATATAAGTGCAGTAGTCGCCGTGAACGTTCTTTTTCGCAAC
GGGTTTGCCGCCAGAACACAGGTAAGTGCCGTGTGTGGTTCCCGCGGGCCTGGCCTCTTTACGGGTTATG
GCCCTTGCGTGCCTTGAATTACTTCCACCTGGCTGCAGTACGTGATTCTTGATCCCGAGCTTCGGGTTGG
AAGTGGGTGGGAGAGTTCGAGGCCTTGCGCTTAAGGAGCCCCTTCGCCTCGTGCTTGAGTTGAGGCCTGG
CCTGGGCGCTGGGGCCGCCGCGTGCGAATCTGGTGGCACCTTCGCGCCTGTCTCGCTGCTTTCGATAAGT
CTCTAGCCATTTAAAATTTTTGATGACCTGCTGCGACGCTTTTTTTCTGGCAAGATAGTCTTGTAAATGC
GGGCCAAGATCTGCACACTGGTATTTCGGTTTTTGGGGCCGCGGGCGGCGACGGGGCCCGTGCGTCCCAG
CGCACATGTTCGGCGAGGCGGGGCCTGCGAGCGCGGCCACCGAGAATCGGACGGGGGTAGTCTCAAGCTG
GCCGGCCTGCTCTGGTGCCTGGCCTCGCGCCGCCGTGTATCGCCCCGCCCTGGGCGGCAAGGCTGGCCCG
GTCGGCACCAGTTGCGTGAGCGGAAAGATGGCCGCTTCCCGGCCCTGCTGCAGGCAGCTCAAAATGGAGG
ACGCGGCGCTCGGGAGAGCGGGCGGGTGAGTCACCCACACAAAGGAAAAGGGCCTTTCCGTCCTCAGCCG
TCGCTTCATGTGACTCCACGGAGTACCGGGCGCCGTCCAGGCACCTCGATTAGTTCTCGAGCTTTTGGAG
TACGTCGTCTTTAGGTTGGGGGGAGGGGTTTTATGCGATGGAGTTTCCCCACACTGAGTGGGTGGAGACT
GAAGTTAGGCCAGCTTGGCACTTGATGTAATTCTCCTTGGAATTTGCCCTTTTTGAGTTTGGATCTTGGT
TCATTCTCAAGCCTCAGACAGTGGTTCAAAGTTTTTTTCTTCCATTTCAGGTGTCGTGAAAGCCGAATTC
TGCAGATATCCATCACACTGTCGAGCATGCATCTAGTCCAGTGTGGTGGAATTCGGCTTCGTGGGGACGC
CGTACAGGGACGTGCACCTCTCCCGCTGCACCGCCTCCAGCGTCGCCGCCGGCTCGAAGGACGGGGCCGG
GATGACGATGCAGGCGGCGTGGGAGGTGGCGCCCAAGTTGCCCATGACCATGCCGAAGCAGTGGTAGAAG
GGCACCGGCAGACACACCCGGTCCTGCTCCGTGTAGCCGACCGTGCGGCCCACCCAGTAGCCGTTGTTGA
GGATGTTGTGGTGGGAGAGCGTGGCGCCCTTGGGGAAGCCGGTGGTGCCGGAGGTGTACTGGATGTTGAC
CGGGAATCGATGCCACCATGATTGAACAAGATGGATTGCACGCAGGTTCTCCGGCCGCTTGGGTGGAGAG
GCTATTCGGCTATGACTGGGCACAACAGACAATCGGCTGCTCTGATGCCGCCGTGTTCCGGCTGTCAGCG
CAGGGGCGCCCGGTTCTTTTTGTCAAGACCGACCTGTCCGGTGCCCTGAATGAACTGCAGGACGAGGCAG
CGCGGCTATCGTGGCTGGCCACGACGGGCGTTCCTTGCGCAGCTGTGCTCGACGTTGTCACTGAAGCGGG
AAGGGACTGGCTGCTATTGGGCGAAGTGCCGGGGCAGGATCTCCTGTCATCTCACCTTGCTCCTGCCGAG
AAAGTATCCATCATGGCTGATGCAATGCGGCGGCTGCATACGCTTGATCCGGCTACCTGCCCATTCGACC
ACCAAGCGAAACATCGCATCGAGCGAGCACGTACTCGGATGGAAGCCGGTCTTGTCGATCAGGATGATCT
GGACGAAGAGCATCAGGGGCTCGCGCCAGCCGAACTGTTCGCCAGGCTCAAGGCGCGCATGCCCGACGGC
GAGGATCTCGTCGTGACCCACGGCGATGCCTGCTTGCCGAATATCATGGTGGAAAATGGCCGCTTTTCTG
GATTCATCGACTGTGGCCGGCTGGGTGTGGCGGACCGCTATCAGGACATAGCGTTGGCTACCCGTGATAT
TGCTGAAGAGCTTGGCGGCGAATGGGCTGACCGCTTCCTCGTGCTTTACGGTATCGCCGCTCCCGATTCG
CAGCGCATCGCCTTCTATCGCCTTCTTGACGAGTTCTTCTGAACTCTAGCCATCACGATGGCCGCAATAA
AATATCTTTATTTTCATTACATCTGTGTGTTGGTTTTTTGTGTGACGATTCCGGACTATAAAAGGATCTA
GGTGAAGATCCTTTTTGATAATCTCATGACCAAAATCCCTTAACGTGAGTTTTCGTTCCACTGAGCGTCA
GACCCCGTAGAAAAGATCAAAGGATCTTCTTGAAATCCTTTTTTTCTGCGCGTAATCTGCTGCTTGCAAA
CAAAAAAACCACCGCTACCAGCGGTGGTTTGTTTGCCGGATCAAGAGCTACCAACTCTTTTTCCGAAGGT
AACTGGCTTCAGCAGAGCGCAGATACCAAATACTGTCCTTCTAGTGTAGCCGTAGTTAGGCCACCACTTC
AAGAACTCTGTAGCACCGCCTACATACCTCGCTCTGCTAATCCTGTTACCAGTGGCTGCTGCCAGTGGCG
ATAAGTCGTGTCTTACCGGGTTGGACTCAAGACGATAGTTACCGGATAAGGCGCAGCGGTCGGGCTGAAC
GGGGGGTTCGTGCACACAGCCCAGCTTGGAGCGAACGACCTACACCGAACTGAGATACCTACAGCGTGAG
CTATGAGAAAGCGCCACGCTTCCCGAAGGGAGAAAGGCGGACAGGTATCCGGTAAGCGGCAGGGTCGGAA
CAGGAGAGCGCACGAGGGAGCTTCCAGGGGGAAACGCCTGGTATCTTTATAGTCCTGTCGGGTTTCGCCA
CCTCTGACTTGAGCGTCGATTTTTGTGATGCTCGTCAGGGGGGCGGAGCCTATGGAAAAACGCCAGCAAC
GCGGCCTTTTTACGGTTCCTGGCCTTTTGCTGGCCTTTTGCTCACATGTTCTTTCCTGCGTTATCCCCTG
ATTCTGTGGATAACCGTATTACCGCCTTTGAGTGAGCTGATACCGGTTGGGCGTCGCTTGGTCGGTCATT
TCGAACCCCAGAGTCCCGCTTACGCCCCGCCCTGCCACTCATCGCAGTACTGTTGTAATTCATTAAGCAT
TCTGCCGACATGGAAGCCATCACAGACGGCATGATGAACCTGAATCGCCAGCGGCATCAGCACCTTGTCG
CCTTGCGTATAATATTTGCCCATAGTGAAAACGGGGGCGAAGAAGTTGTCCATATTGGCCACGTTTAAAT
CAAAACTGGTGAAACTCACCCAGGGATTGGCTGAGACGAAAAACATATTCTCAATAAACCCTTTAGGGAA
ATAGGCCAGGTTTTCACCGTAACACGCCACATCTTGCGAATATATGTGTAGAAACTGCCGGAAATCGTCG
TGGTATTCACTCCAGAGCGATGAAAACGTTTCAGTTTGCTCATGGAAAACGGTGTAACAAGGGTGAACAC
TATCCCATATCACCAGCTCACCGTCTTTCATTGCCATACGGAATTCCGGATGAGCATTCATCAGGCGGGC
AAGAATGTGAATAAAGGCCGGATAAAACTTGTGCTTATTTTTCTTTACGGTCTTTAAAAAGGCCGTAATA
TCCAGCTGAACGGTCTGGTTATAGGTACATTGAGCAACTGACTGAAATGCCTCAAAATGTTCTTTACGAT
GCCATTGGGATATATCAACGGTGGTATATCCAGTGATTTTTTTCTCCATGATCTGCCTCCTGGGTTTAGT
TCCTCACCTTGTCGTATTATACTATGCCGATATACTATGCCGATGATTAATTGTCAACAGTATTAGAATT
CGATTTGACCTCCCACCGTACACGCCTACCGCCCATTTGCGTCAACGGGGCGGGGTTATTACGACATTTT
GGAAAGTCCCGTTGATTTTGGTGCCAAAACAAACTCCCATTGACGTCAATGGGGTGGAGACTTGGAAATC
CCCGTGAGTCAAACCGCTATCCACGCCCATTGGTGTACTGCCAAAACCGCATCACCATGGTAATAGCGAT
GACTAATACGTAGATGTACTGCCAAGTAGGAAAGTCCCGTAAGGTCATGTACTGGGCATAATGCCAGGCG
GGCCATTTACCGTCATTGACGTCAATAGGGGGCGGACTTGGCATATGATACACTTGATGTACTGCCAAGT
GGGCAGTTTACCGTAAATACTCCACCCATTGACGTCAATGGAAAGTCCCTATTGGCGTTACTATGGGAAC
ATACGTCATTATTGACGTCAATGGGCGGGGGTCGTTGGGCGGTCAGCCAGGCGGGCCATTTACCGTAAGT
TATGTAACGCGGAACTCCATATATGGGCTATGAACTAATGACCCCGTAATTGATTACTATTAATAACTAG
TGGCGCGCCAGGGAGGCCTATATAAGCAGAGCTGGTTTAGTGAACCGTCAGATCGCCCATTTAGGTGACA
CTATAGAATACAAGCTACTTGTTCTTTTTGCAGCTAGCGATCGCCATGGCGACGGAGGAGAAGAAGCCCG
AGACCGAGGCCGCCAGAGCACAGCCAACCCCTTCGTCATCCGCCACTCAGAGCAAGCCTACACCTGTGAA
GCCAAACTATGCTCTAAAGTTCACCCTTGCTGGCCACACCAAAGCAGTGTCCTCCGTGAAATTCAGCCCG
AATGGAGAGTGGCTGGCAAGTTCATCTGCTGATAAACTTATTAAAATTTGGGGCGCGTATGATGGGAAAT
TTGAGAAAACCATATCTGGTCACAAGCTGGGAATATCCGATGTAGCCTGGTCGTCAGATTCTAACCTTCT
TGTTTCTGCCTCAGATGACAAAACCTTGAAGATATGGGACGTGAGCTCGGGCAAGTGTCTGAAAACCCTG
AAGGGACACAGTAATTATGTCTTTTGCTGCAACTTCAATCCCCAGTCCAACCTTATTGTCTCAGGATCCT
TTGACGAAAGCGTGAGGATATGGGATGTGAAAACAGGGAAGTGCCTCAAGACTTTGCCAGCTCACTCGGA
TCCAGTCTCGGCCGTTCATTTTAATCGTGATGGATCCTTGATAGTTTCAAGTAGCTATGATGGTCTCTGT
CGCATCTGGGACACCGCCTCAGGCCAGTGCCTGAAGACGCTCATCGATGACGACAACCCCCCCGTGTCTT
TTGTGAAGTTCTCCCCGAACGGCAAATACATCCTGGCCGCCACGCTGGACAACACTCTGAAGCTCTGGGA
CTACAGCAAGGGGAAGTGCCTGAAGACGTACACTGGCCACAAGAATGAGAAATACTGCATATTTGCCAAT
TTCTCTGTTACTGGTGGGAAGTGGATTGTGTCTGGCTCAGAGGATAACCTTGTTTACATCTGGAACCTTC
AGACGAAAGAGATTGTACAGAAACTACAAGGCCACACAGATGTCGTGATCTCAACAGCTTGTCACCCAAC
AGAAAACATCATCGCCTCTGCTGCGCTAGAAAATGACAAAACAATTAAACTGTGGAAGAGTGACTGCGAG
CTCTCGGCTCGAGCGGCGTCTTCACACTCGAAGATTTCGTTGGGGACTGGCGACAGACAGCCGGCTACAA
CCTGGACCAAGTCCTTGAACAGGGAGGTGTGTCCAGTTTGTTTCAGAATCTCGGGGTGTCCGTAACTCCG
ATCCAAAGGATTGTCCTGAGCGGTGAAAATGGGCTGAAGATCGACATCCATGTCATCATCCCGTATGAAG
GTCTGAGCGGCGACCAAATGGGCCAGATCGAAAAAATTTTTAAGGTGGTGTACCCTGTGGATGATCATCA
CTTTAAGGTGATCCTGCACTATGGCACACTGGTAATCGACGGGGTTACGCCGAACATGATCGACTATTTC
GGACGGCCGTATGAAGGCATCGCCGTGTTCGACGGCAAAAAGATCACTGTAACAGGGACCCTGTGGAACG
GCAACAAAATTATCGACGAGCGCCTGATCAACCCCGACGGCTCCCTGCTGTTCCGAGTAACCATCAACGG
AGTGACCGGCTGGCGGCTGTGCGAACGCATTCTGGCGTAAGGCCGCGACTCTAGAAACACCTAGGCTCTC
GTACGAAGTCAGCTGATAACGTCGACGTATTGCGGCCGCGGATCATAATCAGCCATACCACATTTGTAGA
GGTTTTACTTGCTTTAAAAAACCTCCCACACCTCCCCCTGAACCTGAAACATAAAATGAATGCAATTGTT
GTTGTTAACTTGTTTATTGCAGCTTATAATGGTTACAAATAAAGCAATAGCATCACAAATTTCACAAATA
AAGCATTTTTTTCACTGCCGACGTCACGCGTCTT
Features (pLannotate 1.2.2; 17 found; start..end, strand, type, name):
     20..231     +  promoter       EF-1α core promoter: core promoter for human elongation factor EF-1α
    232..341     +  intron         EF-1α intron A (fragment): intron upstream of the start codon of human EF-1α
    967..1170    +  intron         EF-1α intron A: truncated intron upstream of the start codon of human EF-1α
   1250..1543    -  CDS            Acsf2 (fragment): ACSF2_MOUSE - Experimental evidence at protein level: Swiss-Prot protein existence level 1. Acyl-CoA synthases catalyze the initial reaction in fatty acid metabolism, by forming a thioester with CoA. Has some preference toward medium-chain substrates. Plays a role in adipocyte differentiation. From Mus musculus (Mouse).
   1558..2349    +  CDS            neo: KKA2_KLEPN - Also known as kan, nptII. Experimental evidence at protein level: Swiss-Prot protein existence level 1. Resistance to kanamycin, neomycin, paromomycin, ribostamycin, butirosin and gentamicin B. From Klebsiella pneumoniae.
   2376..2424    +  polyA_signal   poly(A) signal: synthetic polyadenylation signal
   2550..3138    +  rep_origin     ori: high-copy-number ColE1/pMB1/pBR322/pUC origin of replication
   3313..3969    -  CDS            cat: CAT_ECOLX - Experimental evidence at protein level: Swiss-Prot protein existence level 1. This enzyme is an effector of chloramphenicol resistance in bacteria. From Escherichia coli. This protein is used as a marker in many commonly used cloning vectors, such as pACYC184.
   4001..4048    -  promoter       EM7 promoter: synthetic bacterial promoter&nbsp
   4067..4254    -  promoter       CMV promoter (fragment): human cytomegalovirus (CMV) immediate early promoter
   4256..4621    -  enhancer       CMV enhancer: human cytomegalovirus immediate early enhancer
   4631..4653    +  promoter       minimal CMV promoter (fragment): human cytomegalovirus (CMV) immediate early promoter
   4679..4697    +  promoter       SP6 promoter: promoter for bacteriophage SP6 RNA polymerase
   4736..5737    +  CDS            WDR5: WDR5_HUMAN - Also known as BIG3. Experimental evidence at protein level: Swiss-Prot protein existence level 1. Contributes to histone modification (PubMed:19131338, PubMed:19556245, PubMed:19103755, PubMed:20018852, PubMed:16600877, PubMed:16829960). May position the N-terminus of histone H3 for efficient trimethylation at 'Lys-4' (PubMed:16829960). As part of the MLL1/MLL complex it is involved in methylation and dimethylation at 'Lys-4' of histone H3 (PubMed:19556245). H3 'Lys-4' methylation represents a specific tag for epigenetic transcriptional activation (PubMed:18840606). As part of the
   5758..6270    +  CDS            Nluc: NanoLuc® luciferase human codon-optimized
   6341..6424    +  CDS            large T antigen (fragment): large T antigen from SV40 (simian virus 40)
   6447..6528    +  polyA_signal   SV40 poly(A) signal: SV40 polyadenylation signal
