[The description below was written by a language model from this plasmid's Addgene catalogue record and pLannotate feature annotations shown in this document.]
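Description:
WDR5-NanoLuc Fusion Vector is a 6.5 kb mammalian expression plasmid built on the pFC223C NanoLuc CMV-Neo BiBRET-Balanced backbone. It is maintained at high copy in E. coli through a ColE1/pUC-type origin and selected with chloramphenicol. The cat gene lies on the reverse strand downstream of a synthetic bacterial EM7 promoter. For selection in mammalian cells, the plasmid carries a neomycin phosphotransferase (neo) gene followed by a synthetic poly(A) signal. This gene sits downstream of an EF-1α core promoter and portions of EF-1α intron A, which appear to drive it.

The payload is the unmutated human WDR5 coding sequence, joined at its C terminus to human codon-optimized NanoLuc luciferase supplied by the backbone and terminated by an SV40 poly(A) signal. WDR5 is a WD-repeat protein that contributes to histone H3 lysine 4 methylation as part of MLL complexes. The catalogue gives CMV as the promoter. In the annotation, only a short minimal CMV promoter fragment lies directly upstream of the insert in the sense orientation, while the CMV enhancer and a larger CMV promoter fragment are annotated on the opposite strand next to it. An SP6 promoter just before the coding sequence could support in vitro transcription.

The two sequence records agree apart from a one-base offset in some coordinates. One also carries a short match to mouse Acsf2 that is probably a spurious annotation. The stated purpose is to express the WDR5-NanoLuc fusion in mammalian cells. The backbone name suggests use as a luminescent donor in BRET-type assays, but the record does not describe a specific application.
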