Addgene plasmid #238558: WDR5-NanoLuc Fusion Vector
Purpose: Express WDR5-NanoLuc Fusion Protein in Mammalian Cells under a CMV promoter
Depositing lab: Promega Corporation.
Backbone
  Vector backbone: pFC223C NanoLuc(R) CMV-Neo BiBRET-Balanced Vector
  Vector type: Mammalian Expression
  Selectable markers: Neomycin
Growth in bacteria
  Bacterial resistance: Chloramphenicol, 25 μg/mL
  Growth temperature: 37°C
  Growth strain: DH5alpha
  Copy number: High Copy
Gene/Insert
  Gene/Insert name: WDR5
  Species: H. sapiens (human)
  Mutation: None
  Entrez Gene: WDR5 (a.k.a. BIG-3, BIG3, CFAP89, SWD3)
  Promoter: CMV
  Tag / fusion protein: NanoLuc (R) (C terminal on backbone)
  Cloning method: Other
Terms and licenses: Academic/Nonprofit Terms; Industry Terms
How to cite: WDR5-NanoLuc Fusion Vector was a gift from Promega Corporation (Addgene plasmid # 238558 ; http://n2t.net/addgene:238558 ; RRID:Addgene_238558)
